>Addgene plasmid #42672 | TAL3209 | depositor partial sequence | sequence record 57792 | TAL3209 sequence 2430 bps
TCTAGAGCTAGCACCATGGACTACAAAGACCATGACGGTGATTATAAAGATCATGACATCGATTACAAGG
ATGACGATGACAAGATGGCCCCCAAGAAGAAGAGGAAGGTGGGCATTCACCGCGGGGTACCTATGGTGGA
CTTGAGGACACTCGGTTATTCGCAACAGCAACAGGAGAAAATCAAGCCTAAGGTCAGGAGCACCGTCGCG
CAACACCACGAGGCGCTTGTGGGGCATGGCTTCACTCATGCGCATATTGTCGCGCTTTCACAGCACCCTG
CGGCGCTTGGGACGGTGGCTGTCAAATACCAAGATATGATTGCGGCCCTGCCCGAAGCCACGCACGAGGC
AATTGTAGGGGTCGGTAAACAGTGGTCGGGAGCGCGAGCACTTGAGGCGCTGCTGACTGTGGCGGGTGAG
CTTAGGGGGCCTCCGCTCCAGCTCGACACCGGGCAGCTGCTGAAGATCGCGAAGAGAGGGGGAGTAACAG
CGGTAGAGGCAGTGCACGCCTGGCGCAATGCGCTCACCGGGGCCCCCTTGAACCTGACCCCAGACCAGGT
AGTCGCAATCGCGTCACATGACGGGGGAAAGCAAGCCCTGGAAACCGTGCAAAGGTTGTTGCCGGTCCTT
TGTCAAGACCACGGCCTTACACCGGAGCAAGTCGTGGCCATTGCATCCCACGACGGTGGCAAACAGGCTC
TTGAGACGGTTCAGAGACTTCTCCCAGTTCTCTGTCAAGCCCACGGGCTGACTCCCGATCAAGTTGTAGC
GATTGCGTCGCATGACGGAGGGAAACAAGCATTGGAGACTGTCCAACGGCTCCTTCCCGTGTTGTGTCAA
GCCCACGGTTTGACGCCTGCACAAGTGGTCGCCATCGCCAGCCATGATGGCGGTAAGCAGGCGCTGGAAA
CAGTACAGCGCCTGCTGCCTGTACTGTGCCAGGATCATGGACTGACCCCAGACCAGGTAGTCGCAATCGC
GTCACATGACGGGGGAAAGCAAGCCCTGGAAACCGTGCAAAGGTTGTTGCCGGTCCTTTGTCAAGACCAC
GGCCTTACACCGGAGCAAGTCGTGGCCATTGCAAGCAATGGGGGTGGCAAACAGGCTCTTGAGACGGTTC
AGAGACTTCTCCCAGTTCTCTGTCAAGCCCACGGGCTGACTCCCGATCAAGTTGTAGCGATTGCGTCGCA
TGACGGAGGGAAACAAGCATTGGAGACTGTCCAACGGCTCCTTCCCGTGTTGTGTCAAGCCCACGGTTTG
ACGCCTGCACAAGTGGTCGCCATCGCCAGCCATGATGGCGGTAAGCAGGCGCTGGAAACAGTACAGCGCC
TGCTGCCTGTACTGTGCCAGGATCATGGACTGACCCCAGACCAGGTAGTCGCAATCGCGTCGAACATTGG
GGGAAAGCAAGCCCTGGAAACCGTGCAAAGGTTGTTGCCGGTCCTTTGTCAAGACCACGGCCTTACACCG
GAGCAAGTCGTGGCCATTGCAAATAATAACGGTGGCAAACAGGCTCTTGAGACGGTTCAGAGACTTCTCC
CAGTTCTCTGTCAAGCCCACGGGCTGACTCCCGATCAAGTTGTAGCGATTGCGTCGAACATTGGAGGGAA
ACAAGCATTGGAGACTGTCCAACGGCTCCTTCCCGTGTTGTGTCAAGCCCACGGTTTGACGCCTGCACAA
GTGGTCGCCATCGCCTCCAATATTGGCGGTAAGCAGGCGCTGGAAACAGTACAGCGCCTGCTGCCTGTAC
TGTGCCAGGATCATGGACTGACCCCAGACCAGGTAGTCGCAATCGCGTCACATGACGGGGGAAAGCAAGC
CCTGGAAACCGTGCAAAGGTTGTTGCCGGTCCTTTGTCAAGACCACGGCCTTACACCGGAGCAAGTCGTG
GCCATTGCATCCCACGACGGTGGCAAACAGGCTCTTGAGACGGTTCAGAGACTTCTCCCAGTTCTCTGTC
AAGCCCACGGGCTGACTCCCGATCAAGTTGTAGCGATTGCGTCCAACGGTGGAGGGAAACAAGCATTGGA
GACTGTCCAACGGCTCCTTCCCGTGTTGTGTCAAGCCCACGGTTTGACGCCTGCACAAGTGGTCGCCATC
GCCAACAACAACGGCGGTAAGCAGGCGCTGGAAACAGTACAGCGCCTGCTGCCTGTACTGTGCCAGGATC
ATGGACTGACACCCGAACAGGTGGTCGCCATTGCTAATAATAACGGAGGACGGCCAGCCTTGGAGTCCAT
CGTAGCCCAATTGTCCAGGCCCGATCCCGCGTTGGCTGCGTTAACGAATGACCATCTGGTGGCGTTGGCA
TGTCTTGGTGGACGACCCGCGCTCGATGCAGTCAAAAAGGGTCTGCCTCATGCTCCCGCATTGATCAAAA
GAACCAACCGGCGGATTCCCGAGAGAACTTCCCATCGAGTCGCGGGATCC
