>Addgene plasmid #42672 | TAL3209 | addgene partial sequence | sequence record 61132 | JDS-TALEN-F 5'-TAGGGGTCGGTAAACAGTGG-3'
GCGGGTGAGCTTAGGGGGCCTCCGCTCCAGCTCGACACCGGGCAGCTGCTGAAGATCGCGAAGAGAGGGG
GAGTAACAGCGGTAGAGGCAGTGCACGCCTGGCGCAATGCGCTCACCGGGGCCCCCTTGAACCTGACCCC
AGACCAGGTAGTCGCAATCGCGTCACATGACGGGGGAAAGCAAGCCCTGGAAACCGTGCAAAGGTTGTTG
CCGGTCCTTTGTCAAGACCACGGCCTTACACCGGAGCAAGTCGTGGCCATTGCATCCCACGACGGTGGCA
AACAGGCTCTTGAGACGGTTCAGAGACTTCTCCCAGTTCTCTGTCAAGCCCACGGGCTGACTCCCGATCA
AGTTGTAGCGATTGCGTCGCATGACGGAGGGAAACAAGCATTGGAGACTGTCCAACGGCTCCTTCCCGTG
TTGTGTCAAGCCCACGGTTTGACGCCTGCACAAGTGGTCGCCATCGCCAGCCATGATGGCGGTAAGCAGG
CGCTGGAAACAGTACAGCGCCTGCTGCCTGTACTGTGCCAGGATCATGGACTGACCCCAGACCAGGTAGT
CGCAATCGCGTCACATGACGGGGGAAAGCAAGCCCTGGAAACCGTGCAAAGGTTGTTGCCGGTCCTTTGT
CAAGACCACGGCCTTACACCGGAGCAAGTCGTGGCCATTGCAAGCAATGGGGGTGGCAAACAGGCTCTTG
AGACGGTTCAGAGACTTCTCCCAGTTCTCTGTCAAGCCCACGGGCTGACTCCCGATCAAGTTGTAGCGAT
TGCGTCGCATGACGGAGGGAAA
