[The description below was written by a language model from this plasmid's Addgene catalogue record.]
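Description:
TAL3209 is a TALEN expression plasmid built on the JDS74 backbone, a mammalian expression vector that also carries a T7 promoter. It encodes the "right" half of a TALEN pair directed against the zebrafish (D. rerio) gene aak1, and is labelled as belonging to the first of two pairs designed for that gene as part of a zebrafish community target set. The plasmid is maintained in E. coli at high copy number under ampicillin selection. The record does not name the origin of replication, and no feature table is provided.

The insert of about 1.6 kb is an engineered array of TAL effector repeats, assembled to recognise a specific 18-nucleotide binding site in aak1. It was cloned by restriction enzyme methods into the roughly 6.4 kb backbone, with both cloning sites destroyed in the process. The backbone supplies the flanking coding elements: an N-terminal 3X FLAG tag for detecting the protein, and a C-terminal wild-type FokI nuclease domain. FokI cleaves only as a dimer, so this construct must be used together with its matching "left" partner. When the two TALENs bind adjacent half-sites, the nuclease domains pair across the spacer and make a double-strand break, whose error-prone repair can produce disruptive insertions or deletions.

The CMV promoter drives expression in transfected cells. The T7 designation suggests the coding sequence can also be transcribed in vitro to make mRNA, the usual route for delivery into zebrafish embryos, though the record does not describe this. The associated publication concerns targeted gene disruption in somatic zebrafish cells using engineered TALENs.
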