Addgene plasmid #42672: TAL3209
Depositing lab: Keith Joung. Depositing organization: Massachusetts General Hospital. Publication: Targeted gene disruption in somatic zebrafish cells using engineered TALENs. Sander JD, Cade L, Khayter C, Reyon D, Peterson RT, Joung JK, Yeh JR. Nat Biotechnol. 2011 Aug 5;29(8):697-8. doi: 10.1038/nbt.1934. PubMed 21822241.
Backbone
  Vector backbone: JDS74
  Backbone manufacturer: Addgene plasmid #32288
  Backbone size w/o insert (bp): 6447
  Vector type: Mammalian Expression ; T7
Growth in bacteria
  Bacterial resistance: Ampicillin, 100 μg/mL
  Growth temperature: 37°C
  Growth strain: XL1 Blue
  Copy number: High Copy
Gene/Insert
  Gene/Insert name: ZebrafishCommunity-aak1 (1 of 2)-right (alt name: aak1)
  Species: D. rerio (zebrafish)
  Insert size (bp): 1640
  Promoter: CMV
  Tag / fusion protein: 3X Flag (N terminal on backbone); WT FOKI (C terminal on backbone)
  Cloning method: Restriction Enzyme; 5′ cloning site N/A (destroyed during cloning); 3′ cloning site N/A (destroyed during cloning)
  Sequencing primers: 5′ CMV-F; 3′ BGH-rev
Terms and licenses: Academic/Nonprofit Terms; Industry Terms: Not Available to Industry
Depositor comments: Target binding site: TCCCCCTCCAGAACCTGG It is strongly recommended that users perform a diagnostic digest to verify this plasmid prior to use. For example, a double digest of the plasmid with BamHI and KpnI should result in two bands at 2.3kb and 5.8kb.
How to cite: TAL3209 was a gift from Keith Joung (Addgene plasmid # 42672 ; http://n2t.net/addgene:42672 ; RRID:Addgene_42672)
